Addgene plasmid #249182: pHoY109_pAC8_hsDCAF5_1-601
Purpose: Express DCAF5(1-601) in Insect cells
Depositing lab: Eric Fischer. Depositing organization: Dana-Farber Cancer Institute. Publication: Targeting DCAF5 suppresses SMARCB1-mutant cancer by stabilizing SWI/SNF. Radko-Juettner S, Yue H, Myers JA, Carter RD, Robertson AN, Mittal P, Zhu Z, Hansen BS, Donovan KA, Hunkeler M, Rosikiewicz W, Wu Z, McReynolds MG, Roy Burman SS, Schmoker AM, Mageed N, Brown SA, Mobley RJ, Partridge JF, Stewart EA, Pruett-Miller SM, Nabet B, Peng J, Gray NS, Fischer ES, Roberts CWM. Nature. 2024 Apr;628(8007):442-449. doi: 10.1038/s41586-024-07250-1. Epub 2024 Mar 27. PubMed 38538798.
Backbone
  Vector backbone: pAC8
  Vector type: Insect Expression
Growth in bacteria
  Bacterial resistance: Ampicillin, 100 μg/mL
  Growth temperature: 37°C
  Growth strain: DH5alpha
  Copy number: High Copy
Gene/Insert
  Gene/Insert name: DCAF5(1-601) (alt names: DDB1- and CUL4-associated factor 5; BCRG2, KIAA1824, WDR22)
  Species: H. sapiens (human)
  Insert size (bp): 1938
  Mutation: Truncation 1-601
  Entrez Gene: DCAF5 (a.k.a. BCRG2, BCRP2, D14S1461E, WDR22)
  Tag / fusion protein: Strep_BirA_short-linker-TEV (N terminal on insert)
  Cloning method: Gibson Cloning
  Sequencing primers: 5′ GATAACCATCTCGCAAATAAATAAGTATTTTACTG; 3′ AATTGTCTGTAAATCAACAACGCACAGAATC
Terms and licenses: Academic/Nonprofit Terms; Industry Terms: Not Available to Industry
How to cite: pHoY109_pAC8_hsDCAF5_1-601 was a gift from Eric Fischer (Addgene plasmid # 249182 ; http://n2t.net/addgene:249182 ; RRID:Addgene_249182)
