[The description below was written by a language model from this plasmid's Addgene catalogue record and pLannotate feature annotations shown in this document.]
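Description:
pHoY109_pAC8_hsDCAF5_1-601 is a baculovirus transfer plasmid built on the pAC8 backbone for producing a truncated form of human DCAF5 in insect cells. It is propagated in E. coli as a high-copy plasmid through a ColE1/pUC-type origin and selected with ampicillin via the β-lactamase gene. An M13 phage origin is also annotated, along with short remnants of lacI, rop and bom that appear to be backbone leftovers rather than functional elements.

The expression cassette is flanked on one side by baculoviral lef2/ORF603 sequences and on the other by the ORF1629 recombination region. These are the homology arms that allow the cassette to be transferred into the polyhedrin locus of a baculovirus genome by recombination in insect cells. The polyhedrin promoter, which is very strong late in infection, drives the open reading frame. This begins with an N-terminal Strep-tag II for affinity purification, followed by an AviTag (the BirA substrate peptide, permitting site-specific enzymatic biotinylation). According to the catalogue entry, a short linker and a TEV protease site for tag removal come next, although neither is separately annotated in the feature table. The tags are fused to residues 1–601 of DCAF5, a DDB1- and CUL4-associated factor thought to act as a substrate receptor for CUL4-DDB1 E3 ubiquitin ligase.

In the opposite orientation, a p10 promoter drives a DsRed-derived red fluorescent protein terminated by the HSV TK polyadenylation signal, presumably serving as a visual marker of infected cells. A single loxP site lies nearby, and the record does not state its purpose. The construct is intended for recombinant production of tagged DCAF5(1-601), and the tags suit it to purification and biotin-based immobilisation or labelling.
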