Features (pLannotate 1.2.2; 20 found; start..end, strand, type, name):
     57..645     +  rep_origin     ori: high-copy-number ColE1/pMB1/pBR322/pUC origin of replication
    828..881     +  CDS            lacI (fragment): lac repressor; lacI; The lac repressor binds to the lac operator to inhibit transcription in E. coli. This inhibition can be relieved by adding lactose or isopropyl-β-D-thiogalactopyranoside (IPTG).
   1208..1332    +  CDS            lef2: baculovirus late expression factor 2
   1370..1975    +  CDS            ORF603: baculovirus ORF603 protein
   2039..2072    +  protein_bind   loxP: Cre-mediated recombination occurs in the 8-bp core sequence (GCATACAT). Cre recombinase
   2262..2310    -  polyA_signal   HSV TK poly(A) signal: herpes simplex virus thymidine kinase polyadenylation signal (Cole and Stacy, 1985)
   2391..3065    -  CDS            DsRed.M1: DsRed.M1 is a basic (constitutively fluorescent) red fluorescent protein published in 2007, derived from Discosoma sp..
   3074..3183    -  promoter       p10 promoter: baculovirus promoter for expression in insect cells
   3238..3329    +  promoter       polyhedrin promoter: polh from Autographa californica; promoter for the baculovirus polyhedrin gene
   3347..3369    +  CDS            Strep-Tag II (fragment): peptide that binds Strep-Tactin®, an engineered form of streptavidin
   3380..3424    +  CDS            AviTag™: peptide tag that allows for enzymatic biotinylation
   3473..5302    +  CDS            DCAF5 (fragment): DCAF5_HUMAN - Also known as BCRG2, KIAA1824, WDR22. Experimental evidence at protein level: Swiss-Prot protein existence level 1. May function as a substrate receptor for CUL4-DDB1 E3 ubiquitin-protein ligase complex. From Homo sapiens (Human).
   5315..6672    +  misc_recomb    baculovirus recombination region (ORF1629): contains part of ORF1629
   6670..6747    -  CDS            P61 (fragment): P78_NPVAC - Experimental evidence at protein level: Swiss-Prot protein existence level 1. Plays a role in the transport of the nucleocapsids from the cytoplasm toward the host nucleus together with the host actin- polymerizing Arp2/3 complex. From Autographa californica nuclear polyhedrosis virus (AcMNPV).
   6749..6800    -  misc_feature   bom (fragment): basis of mobility region from pBR322
   6819..7199    +  rep_origin     M13 ori (sequence partly withheld): M13 bacteriophage origin of replication; arrow indicates direction of (+) strand synthesis
   7275..7324    -  misc_feature   bom (fragment): basis of mobility region from pBR322
   7426..7461    -  CDS            rop (fragment): Rop protein, which maintains plasmids at low copy number; rop
   7556..7660    +  promoter       AmpR promoter: bla
   7661..8521    +  CDS            AmpR: β-lactamase; bla; confers resistance to ampicillin, carbenicillin, and related antibiotics
>Addgene plasmid #249182 | pHoY109_pAC8_hsDCAF5_1-601 | addgene full sequence | sequence record 494098 | Addgene NGS Result
CGTGAGTTTTCGTTCCACTGAGCGTCAGACCCCGTAGAAAAGATCAAAGGATCTTCTTGAGATCCTTTTT
TTCTGCGCGTAATCTGCTGCTTGCAAACAAAAAAACCACCGCTACCAGCGGTGGTTTGTTTGCCGGATCA
AGAGCTACCAACTCTTTTTCCGAAGGTAACTGGCTTCAGCAGAGCGCAGATACCAAATACTGTTCTTCTA
GTGTAGCCGTAGTTAGGCCACCACTTCAAGAACTCTGTAGCACCGCCTACATACCTCGCTCTGCTAATCC
TGTTACCAGTGGCTGCTGCCAGTGGCGATAAGTCGTGTCTTACCGGGTTGGACTCAAGACGATAGTTACC
GGATAAGGCGCAGCGGTCGGGCTGAACGGGGGGTTCGTGCACACAGCCCAGCTTGGAGCGAACGACCTAC
ACCGAACTGAGATACCTACAGCGTGAGCTATGAGAAAGCGCCACGCTTCCCGAAGGGAGAAAGGCGGACA
GGTATCCGGTAAGCGGCAGGGTCGGAACAGGAGAGCGCACGAGGGAGCTTCCAGGGGGAAACGCCTGGTA
TCTTTATAGTCCTGTCGGGTTTCGCCACCTCTGACTTGAGCGTCGATTTTTGTGATGCTCGTCAGGGGGG
CGGAGCCTATGGAAAAACGCCAGCAACGCGGCCTTTTTACGGTTCCTGGCCTTTTGCTGGCCTTTTGCTC
ACATGTTCTTTCCTGCGTTATCCCCTGATTCTGTGGATAACCGTATTACCGCCTTTGAGTGAGCTGATAC
CGCTCGCCGCAGCCGAACGACCGAGCGCAGCGAGTCAGTGAGCGAGGAAGCGGAAGAGCGCCCAATACGC
AAACCGCCTCTCCCCGCGCGTTGGCCGATTCATTAATGCAGAACGGCTCCGCCCACTATTAATGAAATTA
AAAATTCCAATTTTAAAAAACGCAGCAAGAGAAACATTTGTATGAAAGAATGCGTAGAAGGAAAGAAAAA
TGTCGTCGACATGCTGAACAACAAGATTAATATGCCTCCGTGTATAAAAAAAATATTGAACGATTTGAAA
GAAAACAATGTACCGCGCGGCGGTATGTACAGGAAGAGGTTTATACTAAACTGTTACATTGCAAACGTGG
TTTCGTGTGCCAAGTGTGAAAACCGATGTTTAATCAAGGCTCTGACGCATTTCTACAACCACGACTCCAA
GTGTGTGGGTGAAGTCATGCATCTTTTAATCAAATCCCAAGATGTGTATAAACCACCAAACTGCCAAAAA
ATGAAAACTGTCGACAAGCTCTGTCCGTTTGCTGGCAACTGCAAGGGTCTCAATCCTATTTGTAATTATT
GAATAATAAAACAATTATAAATGTCAAATTTGTTTTTTATTAACGATACAAACCAAACGCAACAAGAACA
TTTGTAGTATTATCTATAATTGAAAACGCGTAGTTATAATCGCTGAGGTAATATTTAAAATCATTTTCAA
ATGATTCACAGTTAATTTGCGACAATATAATTTTATTTTCACATAAACTAGACGCCTTGTCGTCTTCTTC
TTCGTATTCCTTCTCTTTTTCATTTTTCTCCTCATAAAAATTAACATAGTTATTATCGTATCCATATATG
TATCTATCGTATAGAGTAAATTTTTTGTTGTCATAAATATATATGTCTTTTTTAATGGGGTGTATAGTAC
CGCTGCGCATAGTTTTTCTGTAATTTACAACAGTGCTATTTTCTGGTAGTTCTTCGGAGTGTGTTGCTTT
AATTATTAAATTTATATAATCAATGAATTTGGGATCGTCGGTTTTGTACAATATGTTGCCGGCATAGTAC
GCAGCTTCTTCTAGTTCAATTACACCATTTTTTAGCAGCACCGGATTAACATAACTTTCCAAAATGTTGT
ACGAACCGTTAAACAAAAACAGTTCACCTCCCTTTTCTATACTATTGTCTGCGAGCAGTTGTTTGTTGTT
AAAAATAACAGCCATTGTAATGAGACGCACAAACTAATATCACAAACTGGAAATGTCTATCAATATATAG
TTGCTGATATAACTTCGTATAGCATACATTATACGAAGTTATCTGGTTGAAACGTACCCGTAGTGGCTAT
GGCAGGGCTTGCCGCCCCGACGTTGGCTGCGAGCCCTGGGCCTTCACCCGAACTTGGGGGTTGGGGTGGG
GAAAAGGAAGAAACGCGGGCGTATTGGTCCCAATGGGGTCTCGGTGGGGTATCGACAGAGTGCCAGCCCT
GGGACCGAACCCCGCGTTTATGAACAAACGACCCAACACCCGTGCGTTTTATTCTGTCTTTTTATTGCCG
TCATAGCGCGGGTTCCTTCCGGTATTGTCTCCTTCCGTGTTTCAGTTAGCCTCCCCCATCTCCCGCTATT
ACTCGAGTCACTGGGAGCCGGAGTGGCGGGCCTCGGCGTGCTCGTACTGCTCCACCACGGTGTAGTCCTC
GTTGTGGTTGGTGATGTCCAGCTTGGAGTCCACGTAGTGGTTGCCGGGCAGCTGCACGGGCTTCTTGGCC
TTGTACACGGTCTTGAAGTCGCAGGTGTAGTGGCCGCCGTCCTTCAGCTTCAGGGCGTGGGAGATCTCGC
CCTTCAGCACGCCGTCCTGGGGGTACAGCTTCTCGGTGGAGGGCTCCCAGCCGGCAGTCTTCTTCTGCAT
TACGGGGCCGTCGGCGGGGAAGTTCACGCCCTTGAACTTCACCTTGTAGATGAAGGTGCCGTCCTGCAGG
GAGGAGTCCTGCTGCACCTCCACCACGCCGCCGTCCTCGAAGTTCATGGAGCGCTCCCAGGTGAAGCCCT
CGGGGAAGGACAGCTTCATGTAGTCGGGGATGTCGGCGGGGTGCTTCACGTAGGCCTTGGAGCCGTACTG
GAACTGGGGGGACAGGATGTCCCAGGCGAAGGGCAGGGGGCCGCCCTTGGTCACCTGCAGCTTGGCGGTC
TGGGTGCCCTCGTAGGGCTTGCCCTCGCCCTCGCCCTCGATCTCGAAGTAGTGGCCGTTCACGGAGCCCT
CCATGCGCACCTTGAACTGCATGAACTCCTTGATGACGTCCTCGGTGTTGTCCATGGTAGAGTGATTGTA
AATAAAATGTAATTTACAGTATAGTATTTTAATTAATATACAAATGATTTGATAATAATTCTTATTTAAC
TATAATATATTGTGTTGGGTTGAATTAAAGGTCCGTATACTAGTATCGATTCGCGACCTACTCCGGAATA
TTAATAGAGTTGCTGATATCATGGAGATAATTAAAATGATAACCATCTCGCAAATAAATAAGTATTTTAC
TGTTTTCGTAACAGTTTTGTAATAAAAAAACCTATAAATACGGATCTACCATGGACTGGAGCCACCCGCA
GTTCGAAAAATCCGCGGTCGGCCTGAACGACATCTTCGAGGCTCAGAAAATCGAATGGCACGAAGGTGGA
GGAGGTTCTGGAGAGAACCTCTACTTCCAGGGAGGCGGCCGCATGAAGAGGAGGGCGGGACTCGGTGGAT
CAATGCGCTCCGTCGTCGGATTCTTGTCCCAACGTGGTCTTCATGGTGACCCCCTTTTGACGCAAGACTT
TCAACGCAGGAGACTTCGCGGATGTCGCAACCTTTATAAGAAGGACCTCCTCGGCCACTTTGGCTGTGTC
AACGCTATCGAGTTCTCCAATAATGGTGGTCAGTGGCTCGTGTCAGGTGGAGATGACAGGCGCGTACTGC
TGTGGCACATGGAACAAGCCATACACAGTAGGGTTAAACCGATCCAACTCAAGGGCGAGCATCATTCCAA
TATCTTTTGCCTCGCGTTCAACTCCGGTAACACGAAAGTATTTTCAGGTGGAAACGATGAGCAAGTAATT
CTGCATGACGTTGAATCCTCTGAAACCTTGGACGTGTTCGCCCATGAGGATGCAGTCTACGGACTGTCTG
TTAGCCCAGTCAACGACAACATTTTCGCTTCTTCTTCAGATGATGGAAGAGTCCTTATATGGGATATTAG
AGAATCACCACACGGTGAGCCATTTTGCTTGGCAAACTATCCTAGTGCTTTCCACTCCGTGATGTTCAAC
CCGGTCGAGCCTCGTCTTCTCGCGACCGCTAACTCCAAGGAGGGAGTCGGCTTGTGGGATATCAGAAAGC
CACAGTCCAGTTTGCTGAGATACGGAGGAAATTTGTCTCTCCAGTCCGCGATGTCAGTTCGTTTTAATTC
CAACGGTACGCAATTGCTGGCCCTGCGCAGGAGACTGCCGCCTGTATTGTATGATATTCACAGTCGCCTT
CCGGTCTTCCAGTTCGACAATCAGGGTTACTTTAACTCCTGCACCATGAAATCCTGCTGTTTCGCTGGCG
ACAGGGATCAGTATATCCTCTCCGGCTCAGACGACTTTAACTTGTACATGTGGAGGATCCCGGCTGATCC
AGAGGCAGGCGGCATCGGCCGCGTTGTTAATGGTGCATTCATGGTACTTAAAGGACACAGGAGTATCGTG
AATCAGGTCAGGTTTAATCCTCACACCTATATGATTTGTTCATCAGGTGTAGAGAAAATTATCAAGATCT
GGTCACCCTATAAGCAACCAGGTTGTACAGGCGATCTCGACGGACGTATAGAGGACGATTCAAGATGTCT
TTACACCCATGAAGAGTACATTTCTTTGGTCCTGAATTCCGGTTCAGGCCTCTCACATGATTATGCGAAC
CAGTCTGTGCAAGAGGATCCCCGTATGATGGCCTTCTTCGACTCCCTCGTGCGCAGAGAAATCGAGGGTT
GGTCAAGTGATAGCGACTCCGATCTCTCCGAGAGCACTATTCTCCAACTGCACGCGGGCGTCTCTGAGAG
GTCCGGTTACACTGATTCCGAGTCTTCCGCGAGCCTCCCGAGATCTCCTCCACCTACGGTCGACGAGAGT
GCGGATAACGCTTTTCACCTCGGACCGCTTAGAGTGACTACAACGAATACCGTGGCATCCACTCCGCCTA
CGCCGACCTGTGAGGACGCTGCCTCTAGGCAGCAACGTCTTTCCGCTTTGCGCAGATATCAGGATAAACG
CTTGTTGGCTCTTAGTAATGAAAGCGATAGTGAAGAAAATGTATGTGAGGTAGAACTGGATACGGACCTC
TTTCCACGTCCGCGTTCCCCCTCACCCGAAGACGAATCTAGTTCCAGCTCCTCCAGTTCATCAAGTGAAG
ACGAGGAAGAATTGAATGAGAGACGCGCCTCCACTTGGCAAAGAAACGCTATGAGACGCCGCCAGAAAAC
TACCAGGGAGGATAAGCCGAGCGCGTGAGGTACCCCCGGACGGCCGCTTAATTAATTGATCCGGGTTATT
AGTACATTTATTAAGCGCTAGATTCTGTGCGTTGTTGATTTACAGACAATTGTTGTACGTATTTTAATAA
TTCATTAAATTTATAATCTTTAGGGTGGTATGTTAGAGCGAAAATCAAATGATTTTCAGCGTCTTTATAT
CTGAATTTAAATATTAAATCCTCAATAGATTTGTAAAATAGGTTTCGATTAGTTTCAAACAAGGGTTGTT
TTTCCGAACCGATGGCTGGACTATCTAATGGATTTTCGCTCAACGCCACAAAACTTGCCAAATCTTGTAG
CAGCAATCTAGCTTTGTCGATATTCGTTTGTGTTTTGTTTTGTAATAAAGGTTCGACGTCGTTCAAAATA
TTATGCGCTTTTGTATTTCTTTCATCACTGTCGTTAGTGTACAATTGACTCGACGTAAACACGTTAAATA
AAGCTTGGACATATTTAACATCGGGCGTGTTAGCTTTATTAGGCCGATTATCGTCGTCGTCCCAACCCTC
GTCGTTAGAAGTTGCTTCCGAAGACGATTTTGCCATAGCCACACGACGCCTATTAATTGTGTCGGCTAAC
ACGTCCGCGATCAAATTTGTAGTTGAGCTTTTTGGAATTATTTCTGATTGCGGGCGTTTTTGGGCGGGTT
TCAATCTAACTGTGCCCGATTTTAATTCAGACAACACGTTAGAAAGCGATGGTGCAGGCGGTGGTAACAT
TTCAGACGGCAAATCTACTAATGGCGGCGGTGGTGGAGCTGATGATAAATCTACCATCGGTGGAGGCGCA
GGCGGGGCTGGCGGCGGAGGCGGAGGCGGAGGTGGTGGCGGTGATGCAGACGGCGGTTTAGGCTCAAATG
TCTCTTTAGGCAACACAGTCGGCACCTCAACTATTGTACTGGTTTCGGGCGCCGTTTTTGGTTTGACCGG
TCTGAGACGAGTGCGATTTTTTTCGTTTCTAATAGCTTCCAACAATTGTTGTCTGTCGTCTAAAGGTGCA
GCGGGTTGAGGTTCCGTCGGCATTGGTGGAGCGGGCGGCAATTCAGACATCGATGGTGGTGGTGGTGGTG
GAGGCGCTGGAATGTTAGGCACGGGAGAAGGTGGTGGCGGCGGTGCCGCCGGTATAATTTGTTCTGGTTT
AGTTTGTTCGCGCACGATTGTGGGCACCGGCGCAGGCGCCGCTGGCTGCACAACGGAAGGTCGTCTGCTT
CGAGGCAGCGCTTGGGGTGGTGGCAATTCAATATTATAATTGGAATACAAATCGTAAAAATCTGCTATAA
GCATTGTAATTTCGCTATCGTTTACCGTGCCGATATTTAACAACCGCTCAATGTAAGCAATTGTATTGTA
AAGAGATTGTCTCAAGCTCGGATCGATCCCGCACGCCGATAACAAGCCTTTTCATTTTTACTACAGCATT
GTAGTGGCGAGACACTTCGCTGTCGTCGCCTGATGCGGTATTTTCTCCTTACGCATCTGTGCGGTATTTC
ACACCGCATA
[142 nt withheld, positions 6801-6942]
C
[141 nt withheld, positions 6944-7084]
CCTTTGACGTTGGAGTCCACGTTCTTT
[37 nt withheld, positions 7112-7148]
ACCCTATCTCGGGCTATTCTTTTGATTTATAAGGGATTTTGCCGATTTCGGCCTATTGGTTAAAAAATGA
GCTGATTTAACAAAAATTTAACGCGAATTTTAACAAAATATTAACGTTTACAATTTTATGGTGCACTCTC
AGTACAATCTGCTCTGATGCCGCATAGTTAAGCCAGCCCCGACACCCGCCAACACCCGCTGACGCGCCCT
GACGGGCTTGTCTGCTCCCGGCATCCGCTTACAGACAAGCTGTGACCGTCTCCGGGAGCTGCATGTGTCA
GAGGTTTTCACCGTCATCACCGAAACGCGCGAGACGAAAGGGCCTCGTGATACGCCTATTTTTATAGGTT
AATGTCATGATAATAATGGTTTCTTAGACGTCAGGTGGCACTTTTCGGGGAAATGTGCGCGGAACCCCTA
TTTGTTTATTTTTCTAAATACATTCAAATATGTATCCGCTCATGAGACAATAACCCTGATAAATGCTTCA
ATAATATTGAAAAAGGAAGAGTATGAGTATTCAACATTTCCGTGTCGCCCTTATTCCCTTTTTTGCGGCA
TTTTGCCTTCCTGTTTTTGCTCACCCAGAAACGCTGGTGAAAGTAAAAGATGCTGAAGATCAGTTGGGTG
CACGAGTGGGTTACATCGAACTGGATCTCAACAGCGGTAAGATCCTTGAGAGTTTTCGCCCCGAAGAACG
TTTTCCAATGATGAGCACTTTTAAAGTTCTGCTATGTGGCGCGGTATTATCCCGTATTGACGCCGGGCAA
GAGCAACTCGGTCGCCGCATACACTATTCTCAGAATGACTTGGTTGAGTACTCACCAGTCACAGAAAAGC
ATCTTACGGATGGCATGACAGTAAGAGAATTATGCAGTGCTGCCATAACCATGAGTGATAACACTGCGGC
CAACTTACTTCTGACAACGATCGGAGGACCGAAGGAGCTAACCGCTTTTTTGCACAACATGGGGGATCAT
GTAACTCGCCTTGATCGTTGGGAACCGGAGCTGAATGAAGCCATACCAAACGACGAGCGTGACACCACGA
TGCCTGTAGCAATGGCAACAACGTTGCGCAAACTATTAACTGGCGAACTACTTACTCTAGCTTCCCGGCA
ACAATTAATAGACTGGATGGAGGCGGATAAAGTTGCAGGACCACTTCTGCGCTCGGCCCTTCCGGCTGGC
TGGTTTATTGCTGATAAATCTGGAGCCGGTGAGCGTGGGTCTCGCGGTATCATTGCAGCACTGGGGCCAG
ATGGTAAGCCCTCCCGTATCGTAGTTATCTACACGACGGGGAGTCAGGCAACTATGGATGAACGAAATAG
ACAGATCGCTGAGATAGGTGCCTCACTGATTAAGCATTGGTAACTGTCAGACCAAGTTTACTCATATATA
CTTTAGATTGATTTAAAACTTCATTTTTAATTTAAAAGGATCTAGGTGAAGATCCTTTTTGATAATCTCA
TGACCAAAATCCCTTAA
